>Addgene plasmid #198445 | gZiPro W69F | addgene full sequence | sequence record 389026 | Addgene NGS Result
TTCTTGAAGACGAAAGGGCCTCGTGATACGCCTATTTTTATAGGTTAATGTCATGATAATAATGGTTTCT
TAGACGTCAGGTGGCACTTTTCGGGGAAATGTGCGCGGAACCCCTATTTGTTTATTTTTCTAAATACATT
CAAATATGTATCCGCTCATGAGACAATAACCCTGATAAATGCTTCAATAATATTGAAAAAGGAAGAGTAT
GAGTATTCAACATTTCCGTGTCGCCCTTATTCCCTTTTTTGCGGCATTTTGCCTTCCTGTTTTTGCTCAC
CCAGAAACGCTGGTGAAAGTAAAAGATGCTGAAGATCAGTTGGGTGCACGAGTGGGTTACATCGAACTGG
ATCTCAACAGCGGTAAGATCCTTGAGAGTTTTCGCCCCGAAGAACGTTTTCCAATGATGAGCACTTTTAA
AGTTCTGCTATGTGGCGCGGTATTATCCCGTGTTGACGCCGGGCAAGAGCAACTCGGTCGCCGCATACAC
TATTCTCAGAATGACTTGGTTGAGTACTCACCAGTCACAGAAAAGCATCTTACGGATGGCATGACAGTAA
GAGAATTATGCAGTGCTGCCATAACCATGAGTGATAACACTGCGGCCAACTTACTTCTGACAACGATCGG
AGGACCGAAGGAGCTAACCGCTTTTTTGCACAACATGGGGGATCATGTAACTCGCCTTGATCGTTGGGAA
CCGGAGCTGAATGAAGCCATACCAAACGACGAGCGTGACACCACGATGCCTGCAGCAATGGCAACAACGT
TGCGCAAACTATTAACTGGCGAACTACTTACTCTAGCTTCCCGGCAACAATTAATAGACTGGATGGAGGC
GGATAAAGTTGCAGGACCACTTCTGCGCTCGGCCCTTCCGGCTGGCTGGTTTATTGCTGATAAATCTGGA
GCCGGTGAGCGTGGGTCTCGCGGTATCATTGCAGCACTGGGGCCAGATGGTAAGCCCTCCCGTATCGTAG
TTATCTACACGACGGGGAGTCAGGCAACTATGGATGAACGAAATAGACAGATCGCTGAGATAGGTGCCTC
ACTGATTAAGCATTGGTAACTGTCAGACCAAGTTTACTCATATATACTTTAGATTGATTTAAAACTTCAT
TTTTAATTTAAAAGGATCTAGGTGAAGATCCTTTTTGATAATCTCATGACCAAAATCCCTTAACGTGAGT
TTTCGTTCCACTGAGCGTCAGACCCCGTAGAAAAGATCAAAGGATCTTCTTGAGATCCTTTTTTTCTGCG
CGTAATCTGCTGCTTGCAAACAAAAAAACCACCGCTACCAGCGGTGGTTTGTTTGCCGGATCAAGAGCTA
CCAACTCTTTTTCCGAAGGTAACTGGCTTCAGCAGAGCGCAGATACCAAATACTGTCCTTCTAGTGTAGC
CGTAGTTAGGCCACCACTTCAAGAACTCTGTAGCACCGCCTACATACCTCGCTCTGCTAATCCTGTTACC
AGTGGCTGCTGCCAGTGGCGATAAGTCGTGTCTTACCGGGTTGGACTCAAGACGATAGTTACCGGATAAG
GCGCAGCGGTCGGGCTGAACGGGGGGTTCGTGCACACAGCCCAGCTTGGAGCGAACGACCTACACCGAAC
TGAGATACCTACAGCGTGAGCTATGAGAAAGCGCCACGCTTCCCGAAGGGAGAAAGGCGGACAGGTATCC
GGTAAGCGGCAGGGTCGGAACAGGAGAGCGCACGAGGGAGCTTCCAGGGGGAAACGCCTGGTATCTTTAT
AGTCCTGTCGGGTTTCGCCACCTCTGACTTGAGCGTCGATTTTTGTGATGCTCGTCAGGGGGGCGGAGCC
TATGGAAAAACGCCAGCAACGCGGCCTTTTTACGGTTCCTGGCCTTTTGCTGGCCTTTTGCTCACATGTT
CTTTCCTGCGTTATCCCCTGATTCTGTGGATAACCGTATTACCGCCTTTGAGTGAGCTGATACCGCTCGC
CGCAGCCGAACGACCGAGCGCAGCGAGTCAGTGAGCGAGGAAGCGGAAGAGCGCCTGATGCGGTATTTTC
TCCTTACGCATCTGTGCGGTATTTCACACCGCAATGGTGCACTCTCAGTACAATCTGCTCTGATGCCGCA
TAGTTAAGCCAGTATACACTCCGCTATCGCTACGTGACTGGGTCATGGCTGCGCCCCGACACCCGCCAAC
ACCCGCTGACGCGCCCTGACGGGCTTGTCTGCTCCCGGCATCCGCTTACAGACAAGCTGTGACCGTCTCC
GGGAGCTGCATGTGTCAGAGGTTTTCACCGTCATCACCGAAACGCGCGAGGCAGCTGCGGTAAAGCTCAT
CAGCGTGGTCGTGAAGCGATTCACAGATGTCTGCCTGTTCATCCGCGTCCAGCTCGTTGAGTTTCTCCAG
AAGCGTTAATGTCTGGCTTCTGATAAAGCGGGCCATGTTAAGGGCGGTTTTTTCCTGTTTGGTCACTGAT
GCCTCCGTGTAAGGGGGATTTCTGTTCATGGGGGTAATGATACCGATGAAACGAGAGAGGATGCTCACGA
TACGGGTTACTGATGATGAACATGCCCGGTTACTGGAACGTTGTGAGGGTAAACAACTGGCGGTATGGAT
GCGGCGGGACCAGAGAAAAATCACTCAGGGTCAATGCCAGCGCTTCGTTAATACAGATGTAGGTGTTCCA
CAGGGTAGCCAGCAGCATCCTGCGATGCAGATCCGGAACATAATGGTGCAGGGCGCTGACTTCCGCGTTT
CCAGACTTTACGAAACACGGAAACCGAAGACCATTCATGTTGTTGCTCAGGTCGCAGACGTTTTGCAGCA
GCAGTCGCTTCACGTTCGCTCGCGTATCGGTGATTCATTCTGCTAACCAGTAAGGCAACCCCGCCAGCCT
AGCCGGGTCCTCAACGACAGGAGCACGATCATGCGCACCCGTGGCCAGGACCCAACGCTGCCCGAGATGC
GCCGCGTGCGGCTGCTGGAGATGGCGGACGCGATGGATATGTTCTGCCAAGGGTTGGTTTGCGCATTCAC
AGTTCTCCGCAAGAATTGATTGGCTCCAATTCTTGGAGTGGTGAATCCGTTAGCGAGGTGCCGCCGGCTT
CCATTCAGGTCGAGGTGGCCCGGCTCCATGCACCGCGACGCAACGCGGGGAGGCAGACAAGGTATAGGGC
GGCGCCTACAATCCATGCCAACCCGTTCCATGTGCTCGCCGAGGCGGCATAAATCGCCGTGACGATCAGC
GGTCCAATGATCGAAGTTAGGCTGGTAAGAGCCGCGAGCGATCCTTGAAGCTGTCCCTGATGGTCGTCAT
CTACCTGCCTGGACAGCATGGCCTGCAACGCGGGCATCCCGATGCCGCCGGAAGCGAGAAGAATCATAAT
GGGGAAGGCCATCCAGCCTCGCGTCGCGAACGCCAGCAAGACGTAGCCCAGCGCGTCGGCCGCCATGCCG
GCGATAATGGCCTGCTTCTCGCCGAAACGTTTGGTGGCGGGACCAGTGACGAAGGCTTGAGCGAGGGCGT
GCAAGATTCCGAATACCGCAAGCGACAGGCCGATCATCGTCGCGCTCCAGCGAAAGCGGTCCTCGCCGAA
AATGACCCAGAGCGCTGCCGGCACCTGTCCTACGAGTTGCATGATAAAGAAGACAGTCATAAGTGCGGCG
ACGATAGTCATGCCCCGCGCCCACCGGAAGGAGCTGACTGGGTTGAAGGCTCTCAAGGGCATCGGTCGAG
ATCCCGGTGCCTAATGAGTGAGCTAACTTACATTAATTGCGTTGCGCTCACTGCCCGCTTTCCAGTCGGG
AAACCTGTCGTGCCAGCTGCATTAATGAATCGGCCAACGCGCGGGGAGAGGCGGTTTGCGTATTGGGCGC
CAGGGTGGTTTTTCTTTTCACCAGTGAGACGGGCAACAGCTGATTGCCCTTCACCGCCTGGCCCTGAGAG
AGTTGCAGCAAGCGGTCCACGCTGGTTTGCCCCAGCAGGCGAAAATCCTGTTTGATGGTGGTTAACGGCG
GGATATAACATGAGCTGTCTTCGGTATCGTCGTATCCCACTACCGAGATATCCGCACCAACGCGCAGCCC
GGACTCGGTAATGGCGCGCATTGCGCCCAGCGCCATCTGATCGTTGGCAACCAGCATCGCAGTGGGAACG
ATGCCCTCATTCAGCATTTGCATGGTTTGTTGAAAACCGGACATGGCACTCCAGTCGCCTTCCCGTTCCG
CTATCGGCTGAATTTGATTGCGAGTGAGATATTTATGCCAGCCAGCCAGACGCAGACGCGCCGAGACAGA
ACTTAATGGGCCCGCTAACAGCGCGATTTGCTGGTGACCCAATGCGACCAGATGCTCCACGCCCAGTCGC
GTACCGTCTTCATGGGAGAAAATAATACTGTTGATGGGTGTCTGGTCAGAGACATCAAGAAATAACGCCG
GAACATTAGTGCAGGCAGCTTCCACAGCAATGGCATCCTGGTCATCCAGCGGATAGTTAATGATCAGCCC
ACTGACGCGTTGCGCGAGAAGATTGTGCACCGCCGCTTTACAGGCTTCGACGCCGCTTCGTTCTACCATC
GACACCACCACGCTGGCACCCAGTTGATCGGCGCGAGATTTAATCGCCGCGACAATTTGCGACGGCGCGT
GCAGGGCCAGACTGGAGGTGGCAACGCCAATCAGCAACGACTGTTTGCCCGCCAGTTGTTGTGCCACGCG
GTTGGGAATGTAATTCAGCTCCGCCATCGCCGCTTCCACTTTTTCCCGCGTTTTCGCAGAAACGTGGCTG
GCCTGGTTCACCACGCGGGAAACGGTCTGATAAGAGACACCGGCATACTCTGCGACATCGTATAACGTTA
CTGGTTTCACATTCACCACCCTGAATTGACTCTCTTCCGGGCGCTATCATGCCATACCGCGAAAGGTTTT
GCGCCATTCGATGGTGTCCGGGATCTCGACGCTCTCCCTTATGCGACTCCTGCATTAGGAAGCAGCCCAG
TAGTAGGTTGAGGCCGTTGAGCACCGCCGCCGCAAGGAATGGTGCATGCAAGGAGATGGCGCCCAACAGT
CCCCCGGCCACGGGGCCTGCCACCATACCCACGCCGAAACAAGCGCTCATGAGCCCGAAGTGGCGAGCCC
GATCTTCCCCATCGGTGATGTCGGCGATATAGGCGCCAGCAACCGCACCTGTGGCGCCGGTGATGCCGGC
CACGATGCGTCCGGCGTAGAGGATCGAGATCTCGATCCCGCGAAATTAATACGACTCACTATAGGGGAAT
TGTGAGCGGATAACAATTCCCCTCTAGAAATAATTTTGTTTAACTTTAAGAAGGAGATATACATATGGGT
AGCAGCCATCATCATCATCACCACGGCAGCGAGAACCTGTACTTTCAAGGCAGCGACATGTATATCGAGC
GTGCGGGCGACATTACCTGGGAAAAGGATGCGGAAGTTACCGGTAACAGCCCGCGTCTGGATGTTGCGCT
GGACGAAAGCGGTGACTTCAGCCTGGTTGAAGACGATGGTCCGCCGATGGCTGGCGGTGGTGGTAGCGGC
GGTGGCGGTAGCGGCGCGCTGTGGGACGTGCCGGCGCCGAAGGAAGTGAAAAAGGGCGAAACCACCGACG
GTGTTTACCGTGTGATGACCCGTCGTCTGCTGGGTAGCACCCAGGTTGGTGTTGGTGTGATGCAGGAAGG
TGTTTTCCACACCATGTGGCACGTTACCAAGGGTAGCGCGCTGCGTAGCGGCGAAGGTCGTCTGGACCCG
TATTTTGGTGATGTTAAGCAGGACCTGGTTAGCTACTGCGGTCCGTGGAAACTGGACGCGGCGTGGGATG
GTCACAGCGAAGTGCAGCTGCTGGCGGTTCCGCCGGGTGAACGTGCGCGTAACATCCAGACCCTGCCGGG
TATCTTCAAAACCAAGGACGGCGATATTGGTGCGGTTGCGCTGGATTATCCGGCGGGCACCAGCGGTAGC
CCGATTCTGGACAAATGCGGCCGTGTTATTGGCCTGTACGGTAACGGCGTTGTGATCAAGAACGGTAGCT
ACGTTAGCGCGATCACCCAGGGTCGTCGTGAGGAAGAAACCCCGGTGGAGTGCTTTGAACCGAGCATGCT
GAAAAAATAAGGATCCGGCTGCTAACAAAGCCCGAAAGGAAGCTGAGTTGGCTGCTGCCACCGCTGAGCA
ATAACTAGCATAACCCCTTGGGGCCTCTAAACGGGTCTTGAGGGGTTTTTTGCTGAAAGGAGGAACTATA
TCCGGATATCCCGCAAGAGGCCCGGCAGTACCGGCATAACCAAGCCTATGCCTACAGCATCCAGGGTGAC
GGTGCCGAGGATGACGATGAGCGCATTGTTAGATTTCATACACGGTGCCTGACTGCGTTAGCAATTTAAC
TGTGATAAACTACCGCATTAAAGCTTATCGATGATAAGCTGTCAAACATGAGAA
Features (pLannotate 1.2.2; 19 found; start..end, strand, type, name):
    104..208     +  promoter       AmpR promoter: bla
    209..1069    +  CDS            AmpR: β-lactamase; bla; confers resistance to ampicillin, carbenicillin, and related antibiotics
   1240..1828    +  rep_origin     ori: high-copy-number ColE1/pMB1/pBR322/pUC origin of replication
   2014..2153    -  misc_feature   bom: basis of mobility region from pBR322
   2255..2446    -  CDS            rop: Rop protein, which maintains plasmids at low copy number; rop
   2463..2843    +  CDS            YPB1_ECOLX: Protein predicted: Swiss-Prot protein existence level 4. From Escherichia coli.
   3085..3709    -  CDS            TcR (fragment): tetracycline efflux protein; tet; confers resistance to tetracycline
   3724..3745    -  protein_bind   CAP binding site: CAP binding activates transcription in the presence of cAMP. E. coli catabolite activator protein
   3758..4840    -  CDS            lacI: lac repressor; lacI; The lac repressor binds to the lac operator to inhibit transcription in E. coli. This inhibition can be relieved by adding lactose or isopropyl-β-D-thiogalactopyranoside (IPTG).
   4841..4918    -  promoter       lacI promoter: lacI
   4926..5205    -  CDS            TcR (fragment): tetracycline efflux protein; tet; confers resistance to tetracycline
   5227..5245    +  promoter       T7 promoter: promoter for bacteriophage T7 RNA polymerase
   5246..5270    +  protein_bind   lac operator: The lac repressor binds to the lac operator to inhibit transcription in E. coli. This inhibition can be relieved by adding lactose or isopropyl-β-D-thiogalactopyranoside (IPTG). lac repressor encoded by lacI
   5285..5307    +  RBS            RBS: efficient ribosome binding site from bacteriophage T7 gene 10 (Olins and Rangwala, 1989)
   5375..6097    +  CDS            POLG_ZIKVF (fragment): Experimental evidence at protein level: Swiss-Prot protein existence level 1. [RNA-directed RNA polymerase NS5]: Replicates the viral (+) and (-) RNA genome, and performs the capping of genomes in the cytoplasm (PubMed:30951555). Methylates viral RNA cap at guanine N-7 and ribose 2'-O positions. Once sufficient NS5 is expressed, binds to the cap-proximal structure and inhibits further translation of the viral genome (By similarity). Besides its role in RNA genome replication, also prevents the establishment of a cellular antiviral state by blocking the interferon-alpha/beta (IFN-alpha/beta) si
   6108..6157    +  CDS            SET1 (fragment): solubility-enhancement tag derived from T7 phage gene 10B
   6165..6212    +  terminator     T7 terminator: transcription terminator for bacteriophage T7 RNA polymerase
   6235..6339    -  CDS            TcR (fragment): tetracycline efflux protein; tet; confers resistance to tetracycline
   6387..6415    -  promoter       tet promoter: E. coli promoter for tetracycline efflux protein gene
