[The description below was written by a language model from this plasmid's Addgene catalogue record and pLannotate feature annotations shown in this document.]
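Description:
gZiPro W69F is a bacterial expression plasmid built on the pET11a backbone for producing a recombinant Zika virus protease in E. coli. It is propagated through a ColE1/pBR322-type origin and selected with ampicillin via the bla gene. The feature table also shows the pBR322-derived bom and rop elements and several non-functional fragments of the tetracycline resistance gene, which are remnants of the parental vector. The catalogue lists the plasmid as high copy, although the presence of rop would normally moderate copy number.

The roughly 795 bp insert, cloned between NdeI and BamHI, encodes the NS2B cofactor region joined by a glycine linker to the NS3 protease domain. This gives a single-chain form of the two-component viral protease. An N-terminal His6 tag followed by a TEV cleavage site allows affinity purification and subsequent tag removal. The automated annotation identifies this region as a fragment of the Zika polyprotein; the NS5-related text attached to it describes the polyprotein entry as a whole, not the portion present here. The short "SET1" hit just after the insert appears to be residual T7 gene 10 vector sequence rather than a deliberate fusion.

Expression is driven by a T7 promoter with an adjacent lac operator and the T7 gene 10 ribosome binding site, and ends at the T7 terminator. The plasmid-borne lacI keeps the cassette repressed until IPTG is added in a host that supplies T7 RNA polymerase.

The construct carries two substitutions, R95*A and W69F. The record gives its purpose as activity and inhibition assays and 19F-NMR assignment, so replacing this tryptophan presumably helps assign individual fluorine-labelled tryptophan signals. The record does not explain the role of R95*A.
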