Addgene plasmid #198445: gZiPro W69F
Purpose: Activity/inhibition assays, 19F-NMR assignment
Depositing lab: Ute Hellmich & Tanja Schirmeister. Depositing organization: Johannes Gutenberg-Universitaet Mainz. Publication: The effects of allosteric and competitive inhibitors on ZIKV protease conformational dynamics explored through smFRET, nanoDSF, DSF, and (19)F NMR. Maus H, Hammerschmidt SJ, Hinze G, Barthels F, Perez Carrillo VH, Hellmich UA, Basche T, Schirmeister T. Eur J Med Chem. 2023 Oct 5;258:115573. doi: 10.1016/j.ejmech.2023.115573. Epub 2023 Jun 21. PubMed 37379675.
Backbone
  Vector backbone: pET11a
  Backbone manufacturer: MilliporeSigma (Novagen)
  Backbone size w/o insert (bp): 5677
  Vector type: Bacterial Expression
Growth in bacteria
  Bacterial resistance: Ampicillin, 100 μg/mL
  Growth temperature: 37°C
  Growth strain: DH5alpha
  Copy number: High Copy
Gene/Insert
  Gene/Insert name: glycine linked Zika virus NS2B-NS3 (alt name: glycine linked ZIKV NS2Bcf-NS3pro)
  Species: Zika Virus (KJ776791.2)
  Insert size (bp): 795
  Mutation: R95*A, W69F
  Promoter: T7 promoter
  Tag / fusion protein: His6-TEV (N terminal on insert)
  Cloning method: Restriction Enzyme; 5′ cloning site NdeI (not destroyed); 3′ cloning site BamHI (not destroyed)
  Sequencing primers: 5′ T7 prom; 3′ T7 term
Terms and licenses: Academic/Nonprofit Terms; Industry Terms: Not Available to Industry
How to cite: gZiPro W69F was a gift from Ute Hellmich & Tanja Schirmeister (Addgene plasmid # 198445 ; http://n2t.net/addgene:198445 ; RRID:Addgene_198445)
